>Addgene plasmid #204496 | aCE106 | addgene full sequence | sequence record 409188 | Addgene NGS Result
GTTCGCGGCTCCAGCCTACACAATCGCTCAAGACGTGTAATGCTTTTATTATATATTAGTCACGATATCT
ATAACAAGAAAATATATATATAATAAGTTATCACGTAAGTAGAACATGAAATAACAATATAATTATCGTA
TGAGTTAAATCTTAAAAGTCACGTAAAAGATAATCATGCGTCATTTTGACTCACGCGGTCGTTATAGTTC
AAAATCAGTGACACTTACCGCATTGACAAGCACGCCTCACGGGAGCTCCAAGCGGCGACTGAGATGTCCT
AAATGCACAGCGACGGATTCGCGCTATTTAGAAAGAGAGAGCAATATTTCAAGAATGCATGCGTCAATTT
TACGCAGACTATCTTTCTAGGGTTAAAAGCTTGGCGTAATCATGAATTCAGGAAAGGGCCTCGTGATACG
CCTATTTTTATAGGTTAATGTCATGATAATAATGGTTTCTTAGACGTCAGGTGGCACTTTTCGGGGAAAT
GTGCTGGCCCGTGTCTCAAAATCTCTGATGTTACATTGCACAAGATAAAAATATATCATCATGAACAATA
AAACTGTCTGCTTACATAAACAGTAATACAAGGGGTGTTATGAGCCATATTCAACGGGAAACGTCGAGGC
CGCGATTAAATTCCAACATGGATGCTGATTTATATGGGTATAAATGGGCTCGCGATAATGTCGGGCAATC
AGGTGCGACAATCTATCGCTTGTATGGGAAGCCCGATGCGCCAGAGTTGTTTCTGAAACATGGCAAAGGT
AGCGTTGCCAATGATGTTACAGATGAGATGGTCAGACTAAACTGGCTGACGGAATTTATGCCTCTTCCGA
CCATCAAGCATTTTATCCGTACTCCTGATGATGCATGGTTACTCACCACTGCGATCCCCGGAAAAACAGC
ATTCCAGGTATTAGAAGAATATCCTGATTCAGGTGAAAATATTGTTGATGCGCTGGCAGTGTTCCTGCGC
CGGTTGCATTCGATTCCTGTTTGTAATTGTCCTTTTAACAGCGATCGCGTATTTCGTCTCGCTCAGGCGC
AATCACGAATGAATAACGGTTTGGTTGATGCGAGTGATTTTGATGACGAGCGTAATGGCTGGCCTGTTGA
ACAAGTCTGGAAAGAAATGCATAAACTTTTGCCATTCTCACCGGATTCAGTCGTCACTCATGGTGATTTC
TCACTTGATAACCTTATTTTTGACGAGGGGAAATTAATAGGTTGTATTGATGTTGGACGAGTCGGAATCG
CAGACCGATACCAGGATCTTGCCATCCTATGGAACTGCCTCGGTGAGTTTTCTCCTTCATTACAGAAACG
GCTTTTTCAAAAATATGGTATTGATAATCCTGATATGAATAAATTGCAGTTTCATTTGATGCTCGATGAG
TTTTTCTAATCAGAATTGGTTAATTGGTTGTAACACTGGCAGAGCATTACGCTGACTTGACGGGACGGAA
GATCCTTTTTGATAATCTCATGACCAAAATCCCTTAACGTGAGTTTTCGTTCCACTGAGCGTCAGACCCC
GTAGAAAAGATCAAAGGATCTTCTTGAGATCCTTTTTTTCTGCGCGTAATCTGCTGCTTGCAAACAAAAA
AACCACCGCTACCAGCGGTGGTTTGTTTGCCGGATCAAGAGCTACCAACTCTTTTTCCGAAGGTAACTGG
CTTCAGCAGAGCGCAGATACCAAATACTGTTCTTCTAGTGTAGCCGTAGTTAGGCCACCACTTCAAGAAC
TCTGTAGCACCGCCTACATACCTCGCTCTGCTAATCCTGTTACCAGTGGCTGCTGCCAGTGGCGATAAGT
CGTGTCTTACCGGGTTGGACTCAAGACGATAGTTACCGGATAAGGCGCAGCGGTCGGGCTGAACGGGGGG
TTCGTGCACACAGCCCAGCTTGGAGCGAACGACCTACACCGAACTGAGATACCTACAGCGTGAGCTATGA
GAAAGCGCCACGCTTCCCGAAGGGAGAAAGGCGGACAGGTATCCGGTAAGCGGCAGGGTCGGAACAGGAG
AGCGCACGAGGGAGCTTCCAGGGGGAAACGCCTGGTATCTTTATAGTCCTGTCGGGTTTCGCCACCTCTG
ACTTGAGCGTCGATTTTTGTGATGCTCGTCAGGGGGGCGGAGCCTATGGAAAAACGCCAGCAACGCGGCC
TTTTTACGGTTCCTGGCCTTTTGCTGGCCTTTTGCTCACATGTTCTTTCCTGCGTTATCCCCTGATTCTG
TGGATAACCGTATTACCGCCTTTGAGTGAGCTGATACCGCTCGCCGCAGCCGAACGACCGAGCGCAGCGA
GTCAGTGAGCGAGGAAGCAGAGCGTGCCACCTGGTCGACTTAACCCTAGAAAGATAATCATATTGTGACG
TACGTTAAAGATAATCATGCGTAAAATTGACGCATGTGTTTTATCGATCTGTATATCGAGGTTTATTTAT
TAATTTGAATAGATATTAAGTTTTATTATATTTACACTTACATACTAATAATAAATTCAACAAACAATTT
ATTTATGTTTATTTATTTATTAAAAAAAAACAAAAACTCAAAATTTCTTCTATAAAGTAACAAAACTTTT
AAACATTCTCTCTTTTACAAAAATAAACTTATTTTGTACTTTAAAAACAGTCATGTTGGTAAAACGACGG
CCAGGCAGTACCGGAGTTCTGCAATTCATGTGATCTGCGCCTGGGAGCTCACGGGGACAGCCCCCCCCCA
AAGCCCCCAGGGATGTAATTACGTCCCTCCCCCGCTAGGGGGCAGCAGCGAGCCGCCCGGGGCTCCGCTC
CGGTCCGGCGCTCCCCCCGCATCCCCGAGCCGGCAGCGTGCGGGGACAGCCCGGGCACGGGGAAGGTGGC
ACGGGATCGCTTTCCTCTGAACGCTTCTCGCTGCTCTTTGAGCCTGCAGACACCTGGGGGGATACGGGGA
AAAAGCTAGGCTGAAAGAGGATCTTAGAATGACACGCGCCTGGGAGCTCACGGGGACAGCCCCCCCCCAA
AGCCCCCAGGGATGTAATTACGTCCCTCCCCCGCTAGGGGGCAGCAGCGAGCCGCCCGGGGCTCCGCTCC
GGTCCGGCGCTCCCCCCGCATCCCCGAGCCGGCAGCGTGCGGGGACAGCCCGGGCACGGGGAAGGTGGCA
CGGGATCGCTTTCCTCTGAACGCTTCTCGCTGCTCTTTGAGCCTGCAGACACCTGGGGGGATACGGGGAA
AAAGCTGGATCATAACTCGACGTGCATACTTTAATTGGCTCCGGTGCCCGTCAGTGGGCAGAGCGCACAT
CGCCCACAGTCCCCGAGAAGTTGTGGGGAGGGGTCGGCAATTGAACCGGTGCCTAGAGAAGGTGGCGCGG
GGTAAACTGGGAAAGTGATGTCGTGTACTGGCTCCGCCTTTTTCCCGAGGGTGGGGGAGAACCGTATATA
AGTGCAGTAGTCGCCGTGAACGTTCTTTTTCGCAACGGGTTTGCCGCCAGAACACAGGTAAGTGCCGTGT
GTGGTTCCCGCGGGCCTGGCCTCTTTACGGGTTATGGCCCTTGCGTGCCTTGAATTACTTCCACCTGGCT
GCAGTACGTGATTCTTGATCCCGAGCTTCGGGTTGGAAGTGGGTGGGAGAGTTCGAGGCCTTGCGCTTAA
GGAGCCCCTTCGCCTCGTGCTTGAGTTGAGGCCTGGCCTGGGCGCTGGGGCCGCCGCGTGCGAATCTGGT
GGCACCTTCGCGCCTGTCTCGCTGCTTTCGATAAGTCTCTAGCCATTTAAAATTTTTGATGACCTGCTGC
GACGCTTTTTTTCTGGCAAGATAGTCTTGTAAATGCGGGCCAAGATCTGCACACTGGTATTTCGGTTTTT
GGGGCCGCGGGCGGCGACGGGGCCCGTGCGTCCCAGCGCACATGTTCGGCGAGGCGGGGCCTGCGAGCGC
GGCCACCGAGAATCGGACGGGGGTAGTCTCAAGCTGGCCGGCCTGCTCTGGTGCCTGGCCTCGCGCCGCC
GTGTATCGCCCCGCCCTGGGCGGCAAGGCTGGCCCGGTCGGCACCAGTTGCGTGAGCGGAAAGATGGCCG
CTTCCCGGCCCTGCTGCAGGGAGCTCAAAATGGAGGACGCGGCGCTCGGGAGAGCGGGCGGGTGAGTCAC
CCACACAAAGGAAAAGGGCCTTTCCGTCCTCAGCCGTCGCTTCATGTGACTCCACGGAGTACCGGGCGCC
GTCCAGGCACCTCGATTAGTTCTCGAGCTTTTGGAGTACGTCGTCTTTAGGTTGGGGGGAGGGGTTTTAT
GCGATGGAGTTTCCCCACACTGAGTGGGTGGAGACTGAAGTTAGGCCAGCTTGGCACTTGATGTAATTCT
CCTTGGAATTTGCCCTTTTTGAGTTTGGATCTTGGTTCATTCTCAAGCCTCAGACAGTGGTTCAAAGTTT
TTTTCTTCCATTTCAGGTGGATCCCAAGGGCAGATAAGTTTGTACAAAAAAGAGAGGTGCCACCATGGCC
AAGTTGACCAGTGCCGTTCCGGTGCTCACCGCGCGCGACGTCGCCGGAGCGGTCGAGTTCTGGACCGACC
GGCTCGGGTTCTCCCGGGACTTCGTGGAGGACGACTTCGCCGGTGTGGTCCGGGACGACGTGACCCTGTT
CATCAGCGCGGTCCAGGACCAGGTGGTGCCGGACAACACCCTGGCCTGGGTGTGGGTGCGCGGCCTGGAC
GAGCTGTACGCCGAGTGGTCGGAGGTCGTGTCCACGAACTTCCGGGACGCCTCCGGGCCGGCCATGACCG
AGATCGGCGAGCAGCCGTGGGGGCGGGAGTTCGCCCTGCGCGACCCGGCCGGCAACTGCGTGCACTTCGT
GGCCGAGGAGCAGGACTGAGCTTCCACTGGATTGTACAATTACCAACTGATCTAGAACCGGTCATGGCCG
CAATAAAATATCTTTATTTTCATTACATCTGTGTGTTGGTTTTTTGTGTGTTCGAACTAGATGCTGTCGA
CCGATGCGCTTCTGCAATTCATGTGATCTGCGCCTGGGAGCTCACGGGGACAGCCCCCCCCCAAAGCCCC
CAGGGATGTAATTACGTCCCTCCCCCGCTAGGGGGCAGCAGCGAGCCGCCCGGGGCTCCGCTCCGGTCCG
GCGCTCCCCCCGCATCCCCGAGCCGGCAGCGTGCGGGGACAGCCCGGGCACGGGGAAGGTGGCACGGGAT
CGCTTTCCTCTGAACGCTTCTCGCTGCTCTTTGAGCCTGCAGACACCTGGGGGGATACGGGGAAAAAGCT
AGGCTGAAAGAGGATCTTAGAATGACACGCGCCTGGGAGCTCACGGGGACAGCCCCCCCCCAAAGCCCCC
AGGGATGTAATTACGTCCCTCCCCCGCTAGGGGGCAGCAGCGAGCCGCCCGGGGCTCCGCTCCGGTCCGG
CGCTCCCCCCGCATCCCCGAGCCGGCAGCGTGCGGGGACAGCCCGGGCACGGGGAAGGTGGCACGGGATC
GCTTTCCTCTGAACGCTTCTCGCTGCTCTTTGAGCCTGCAGACACCTGGGGGGATACGGGGAAAAAGCTG
GATCATAACTCGACGTGCATACTTTAATTGGCTCCGGTGCCCGTCAGTGGGCAGAGCGCACATCGCCCAC
AGTCCCCGAGAAGTTGTGGGGAGGGGTCGGCAATTGAACCGGTGCCTAGAGAAGGTGGCGCGGGGTAAAC
TGGGAAAGTGATGTCGTGTACTGGCTCCGCCTTTTTCCCGAGGGTGGGGGAGAACCGTATATAAGTGCAG
TAGTCGCCGTGAACGTTCTTTTTCGCAACGGGTTTGCCGCCAGAACACAGGTAAGTGCCGTGTGTGGTTC
CCGCGGGCCTGGCCTCTTTACGGGTTATGGCCCTTGCGTGCCTTGAATTACTTCCACCTGGCTGCAGTAC
GTGATTCTTGATCCCGAGCTTCGGGTTGGAAGTGGGTGGGAGAGTTCGAGGCCTTGCGCTTAAGGAGCCC
CTTCGCCTCGTGCTTGAGTTGAGGCCTGGCCTGGGCGCTGGGGCCGCCGCGTGCGAATCTGGTGGCACCT
TCGCGCCTGTCTCGCTGCTTTCGATAAGTCTCTAGCCATTTAAAATTTTTGATGACCTGCTGCGACGCTT
TTTTTCTGGCAAGATAGTCTTGTAAATGCGGGCCAAGATCTGCACACTGGTATTTCGGTTTTTGGGGCCG
CGGGCGGCGACGGGGCCCGTGCGTCCCAGCGCACATGTTCGGCGAGGCGGGGCCTGCGAGCGCGGCCACC
GAGAATCGGACGGGGGTAGTCTCAAGCTGGCCGGCCTGCTCTGGTGCCTGGCCTCGCGCCGCCGTGTATC
GCCCCGCCCTGGGCGGCAAGGCTGGCCCGGTCGGCACCAGTTGCGTGAGCGGAAAGATGGCCGCTTCCCG
GCCCTGCTGCAGGGAGCTCAAAATGGAGGACGCGGCGCTCGGGAGAGCGGGCGGGTGAGTCACCCACACA
AAGGAAAAGGGCCTTTCCGTCCTCAGCCGTCGCTTCATGTGACTCCACGGAGTACCGGGCGCCGTCCAGG
CACCTCGATTAGTTCTCGAGCTTTTGGAGTACGTCGTCTTTAGGTTGGGGGGAGGGGTTTTATGCGATGG
AGTTTCCCCACACTGAGTGGGTGGAGACTGAAGTTAGGCCAGCTTGGCACTTGATGTAATTCTCCTTGGA
ATTTGCCCTTTTTGAGTTTGGATCTTGGTTCATTCTCAAGCCTCAGACAGTGGTTCAAAGTTTTTTTCTT
CCATTTCAGGTGGATCCCAAGGGCAGATAAGTTTGTACAAAAAAGAGAGGTATCCCGGTACCCTCGACAC
CTGCTGACAGGTGCCACCATGGCCCGGACCCCCAGCAGAAGCAGCATCGGATCTCTGAGAAGCCCCCACA
CCCACAAGGCCATCCTGACCAGCACCATCGAGATCCTGAAAGAGTGCGGCTACAGCGGCCTGAGCATCGA
GTCTGTGGCTAGAAGGGCTGGCGCCTCCAAGCCCACCATCTACCGGTGGTGGACAAACAAGGCCGCCCTG
ATCGCCGAGGTGTACGAGAACGAGAGCGAGCAGGTCCGAAAGTTCCCCGACCTGGGCAGCTTCAAGGCCG
ATCTGGACTTCCTGCTGCGGAACCTGTGGAAAGTGTGGCGGGAAACCATCTGCGGCGAGGCCTTCAGATG
CGTGATCGCTGAGGCCCAGCTGGACCCTGCCACACTGACCCAGCTGAAGGACCAGTTCATGGAACGGCGG
AGAGAGATGCCCAAGAAACTGGTGGAAAACGCCATCAGCAACGGCGAGCTGCCCAAGGACACCAACCGGG
AACTGCTGCTGGATATGATCTTCGGCTTCTGCTGGTACAGACTGCTGACCGAGCAGCTGACCGTGGAACA
GGATATCGAGGAATTCACCTTTCTGCTGATCAACGGCGTGTGCCCCGGCACCCAGAGAGCGTTAGCACTT
AAATTAGCTGGTTTGGACATAGGCGGCGCCAGCACGCGTGTGCCTTTGTATGGTTTTACTTCGATTTGTG
GAAGAAGACCTGAGATGGAAGCTGCTGTTTCGACTATACCAAGATTCCTTCAATCTTCCTCTGGTTCGAT
GTTAGATGGTCGGTTTGATCCTCAATCCGCCGCTCATTTCTTCGGTGTTTACGACGGCCATGGCGGTTCT
CAGGTAGCGAACTATTGTAGAGAGAGGATGCATTTGGCTTTGGCGGAGGAGATAGCTAAGGAGAAACCGA
TGCTCTGCGATGGTGATACGTGGCTGGAGAAGTGGAAGAAAGCTCTTTTCAACTCGTTCCTGAGAGTTGA
CTCGGAGATTGAGTCAGTTGCGCCGGAGACGGTTGGGTCAACGTCGGTGGTTGCCGTTGTTTTCCCGTCT
CACATCTTCGTCGCTAACTGCGGTGACTCTAGAGCCGTTCTTTGCCGCGGCAAAACTGCACTTCCATTAT
CCGTTGACCATAAACCGGATAGAGAAGATGAAGCTGCGAGGATTGAAGCCGCAGGAGGGAAAGTGATTCA
GTGGAATGGAGCTCGTGTTTTCGGTGTTCTCGCCATGTCGAGATCCATTGGCGATAGATACTTGAAACCA
TCCATCATTCCTGATCCGGAAGTGACGGCTGTGAAGAGAGTAAAAGAAGATGATTGTCTGATTTTGGCGA
GTGACGGGGTTTGGGATGTAATGACGGATGAAGAAGCGTGTGAGATGGCAAGGAAGCGGATTCTCTTGTG
GCACAAGAAAAACGCGGTGGCTGGGGATGCATCGTTGCTCGCGGATGAGCGGAGAAAGGAAGGGAAAGAT
CCTGCGGCGATGTCCGCGGCTGAGTATTTGTCAAAGCTGGCGATACAGAGAGGAAGCAAAGACAACATAA
GTGTGGTGGTGGTTGATTTGAAGGATTACAAGGACGATGACGATAAGTGAAGCTTCAGTGCAGGTGAATT
CTACCACCGCTTCCACTGGATTGTACAATTACCAACTGATCTAGAACCGGTCATGGCCGCAATAAAATAT
CTTTATTTTCATTACATCTGTGTGTTGGTTTTTTGTGTGTTCGAACTAGATGCTGTCGACCGATGCGCTC
GCGGAGTTCTGCAATTCATGTGATCTGCGCCTGGGAGCTCACGGGGACAGCCCCCCCCCAAAGCCCCCAG
GGATGTAATTACGTCCCTCCCCCGCTAGGGGGCAGCAGCGAGCCGCCCGGGGCTCCGCTCCGGTCCGGCG
CTCCCCCCGCATCCCCGAGCCGGCAGCGTGCGGGGACAGCCCGGGCACGGGGAAGGTGGCACGGGATCGC
TTTCCTCTGAACGCTTCTCGCTGCTCTTTGAGCCTGCAGACACCTGGGGGGATACGGGGAAAAAGCTAGG
CTGAAAGAGGATCTTAGAATGACACGCGCCTGGGAGCTCACGGGGACAGCCCCCCCCCAAAGCCCCCAGG
GATGTAATTACGTCCCTCCCCCGCTAGGGGGCAGCAGCGAGCCGCCCGGGGCTCCGCTCCGGTCCGGCGC
TCCCCCCGCATCCCCGAGCCGGCAGCGTGCGGGGACAGCCCGGGCACGGGGAAGGTGGCACGGGATCGCT
TTCCTCTGAACGCTTCTCGCTGCTCTTTGAGCCTGCAGACACCTGGGGGGATACGGGGAAAAAGCTGGAT
CATAACTCGACGTGCATACTTTAATTGGCTCCGGTGCCCGTCAGTGGGCAGAGCGCACATCGCCCACAGT
CCCCGAGAAGTTGTGGGGAGGGGTCGGCAATTGAACCGGTGCCTAGAGAAGGTGGCGCGGGGTAAACTGG
GAAAGTGATGTCGTGTACTGGCTCCGCCTTTTTCCCGAGGGTGGGGGAGAACCGTATATAAGTGCAGTAG
TCGCCGTGAACGTTCTTTTTCGCAACGGGTTTGCCGCCAGAACACAGGTAAGTGCCGTGTGTGGTTCCCG
CGGGCCTGGCCTCTTTACGGGTTATGGCCCTTGCGTGCCTTGAATTACTTCCACCTGGCTGCAGTACGTG
ATTCTTGATCCCGAGCTTCGGGTTGGAAGTGGGTGGGAGAGTTCGAGGCCTTGCGCTTAAGGAGCCCCTT
CGCCTCGTGCTTGAGTTGAGGCCTGGCCTGGGCGCTGGGGCCGCCGCGTGCGAATCTGGTGGCACCTTCG
CGCCTGTCTCGCTGCTTTCGATAAGTCTCTAGCCATTTAAAATTTTTGATGACCTGCTGCGACGCTTTTT
TTCTGGCAAGATAGTCTTGTAAATGCGGGCCAAGATCTGCACACTGGTATTTCGGTTTTTGGGGCCGCGG
GCGGCGACGGGGCCCGTGCGTCCCAGCGCACATGTTCGGCGAGGCGGGGCCTGCGAGCGCGGCCACCGAG
AATCGGACGGGGGTAGTCTCAAGCTGGCCGGCCTGCTCTGGTGCCTGGCCTCGCGCCGCCGTGTATCGCC
CCGCCCTGGGCGGCAAGGCTGGCCCGGTCGGCACCAGTTGCGTGAGCGGAAAGATGGCCGCTTCCCGGCC
CTGCTGCAGGGAGCTCAAAATGGAGGACGCGGCGCTCGGGAGAGCGGGCGGGTGAGTCACCCACACAAAG
GAAAAGGGCCTTTCCGTCCTCAGCCGTCGCTTCATGTGACTCCACGGAGTACCGGGCGCCGTCCAGGCAC
CTCGATTAGTTCTCGAGCTTTTGGAGTACGTCGTCTTTAGGTTGGGGGGAGGGGTTTTATGCGATGGAGT
TTCCCCACACTGAGTGGGTGGAGACTGAAGTTAGGCCAGCTTGGCACTTGATGTAATTCTCCTTGGAATT
TGCCCTTTTTGAGTTTGGATCTTGGTTCATTCTCAAGCCTCAGACAGTGGTTCAAAGTTTTTTTCTTCCA
TTTCAGGTGGATCCCAAGGGCAGATAAGTTTGTACAAAAAAGAGAGGTGCCGCCACCATGGGCCCCAAGA
AGAAGAGGAAGGTGGGATCTGGCTCGCCAGGGATCCGTCGACTTGACGCGTTGATATCAACAAGTTTGTA
CAAAAAAGCAGGCTACAAAGAGGCCAGCGGTTCCGGACGGGCTGACGCATTGGACGATTTTGATCTGGAT
ATGCTGGGAAGTGACGCCCTCGATGATTTTGACCTTGACATGCTTGGTTCGGATGCCCTTGATGACTTTG
ACCTCGACATGCTCGGCAGTGACGCCCTTGATGATTTCGACCTGGACATGCTGATTAACTCTAGAAGTTC
CGGATCTCCGAAAAAGAAACGCAAAGTTGGTAGCCAGTACCTGCCCGACACCGACGACCGGCACCGGATC
GAGGAAAAGCGGAAGCGGACCTACGAGACATTCAAGAGCATCATGAAGAAGTCCCCCTTCAGCGGCCCCA
CCGACCCTAGACCTCCACCTAGAAGAATCGCCGTGCCCAGCAGATCCAGCGCCAGCGTGCCAAAACCTGC
CCCCCAGCCTTACCCCTTCACCAGCAGCCTGAGCACCATCAACTACGACGAGTTCCCTACCATGGTGTTC
CCCAGCGGCCAGATCTCTCAGGCCTCTGCTCTGGCTCCAGCCCCTCCTCAGGTGCTGCCTCAGGCTCCTG
CTCCTGCACCAGCTCCAGCCATGGTGTCTGCACTGGCTCAGGCACCAGCACCCGTGCCTGTGCTGGCTCC
TGGACCTCCACAGGCTGTGGCTCCACCAGCCCCTAAACCTACACAGGCCGGCGAGGGCACACTGTCTGAA
GCTCTGCTGCAGCTGCAGTTCGACGACGAGGATCTGGGAGCCCTGCTGGGAAACAGCACCGATCCTGCCG
TGTTCACCGACCTGGCCAGCGTGGACAACAGCGAGTTCCAGCAGCTGCTGAACCAGGGCATCCCTGTGGC
CCCTCACACCACCGAGCCCATGCTGATGGAATACCCCGAGGCCATCACCCGGCTCGTGACAGGCGCTCAG
AGGCCTCCTGATCCAGCTCCTGCCCCTCTGGGAGCACCAGGCCTGCCTAATGGACTGCTGTCTGGCGACG
AGGACTTCAGCTCTATCGCCGATATGGATTTCTCAGCCTTGCTGGGCTCTGGCAGCGGCAGCCGGGATTC
CAGGGAAGGGATGTTTTTGCCGAAGCCTGAGGCCGGCTCCGCTATTAGTGACGTGTTTGAGGGCCGCGAG
GTGTGCCAGCCAAAACGAATCCGGCCATTTCATCCTCCAGGAAGTCCATGGGCCAACCGCCCACTCCCCG
CCAGCCTCGCACCAACACCAACCGGTCCAGTACATGAGCCAGTCGGGTCACTGACCCCGGCACCAGTCCC
TCAGCCACTGGATCCAGCGCCCGCAGTGACTCCCGAGGCCAGTCACCTGTTGGAGGATCCCGATGAAGAG
ACGAGCCAGGCTGTCAAAGCCCTTCGGGAGATGGCCGATACTGTGATTCCCCAGAAGGAAGAGGCTGCAA
TCTGTGGCCAAATGGACCTTTCCCATCCGCCCCCAAGGGGCCATCTGGATGAGCTGACAACCACACTTGA
GTCCATGACCGAGGATCTGAACCTGGACTCACCCCTGACCCCGGAATTGAACGAGATTCTGGATACCTTC
CTGAACGACGAGTGCCTCTTGCATGCCATGCATATCAGCACAGGACTGTCCATCTTCGACACATCTCTGT
TTGGCGCGCCAACTCAAGACGAATTCACCCAACTCTCCCAATCAATCGCCGAGTTCCACACGTACCAACT
CGGTAACGGCCGTTGCTCATCTCTCCTAGCTCAGCGAATCCACGCGCCGCCGGAAACAGTATGGTCCGTG
GTGAGACGTTTCGATAGGCCACAGATTTACAAACACTTCATCAAAAGCTGTAACGTGAGTGAAGATTTCG
AGATGCGAGTGGGATGCACGCGCGACGTGAACGTGATAAGTGGATTACCGGCGAATACGTCTCGAGAGAG
ATTAGATCTGTTGGACGATGATCGGAGAGTGACTGGGTTTAGTATAACCGGTGGTGAACATAGGCTGAGG
AATTATAAATCGGTTACGACGGTTCATAGATTTGAGAAAGAAGAAGAAGAAGAAAGGATCTGGACCGTTG
TTTTGGAATCTTATGTTGTTGATGTACCGGAAGGTAATTCGGAGGAAGATACGAGATTGTTTGCTGATAC
GGTTATTAGATTGAATCTTCAGAAACTTGCTTCGATCACTGAAGCTATGAACTACCCATACGATGTTCCA
GATTACGCTTGAGGATCCGCTTCCACTGGATTGTACAATTACCAACTGATCTAGAACCGGTCATGGCCGC
AATAAAATATCTTTATTTTCATTACATCTGTGTGTTGGTTTTTTGTGTGTTCGAACTAGATGCTGTCGAC
CGATGCGCTTACGGAGTTCTGCAATTCATGTGATCTGCGCCTGGGAGCTCACGGGGACAGCCCCCCCCCA
AAGCCCCCAGGGATGTAATTACGTCCCTCCCCCGCTAGGGGGCAGCAGCGAGCCGCCCGGGGCTCCGCTC
CGGTCCGGCGCTCCCCCCGCATCCCCGAGCCGGCAGCGTGCGGGGACAGCCCGGGCACGGGGAAGGTGGC
ACGGGATCGCTTTCCTCTGAACGCTTCTCGCTGCTCTTTGAGCCTGCAGACACCTGGGGGGATACGGGGA
AAAAGCTAGGCTGAAAGAGGATCTTAGAATGACACGCGCCTGGGAGCTCACGGGGACAGCCCCCCCCCAA
AGCCCCCAGGGATGTAATTACGTCCCTCCCCCGCTAGGGGGCAGCAGCGAGCCGCCCGGGGCTCCGCTCC
GGTCCGGCGCTCCCCCCGCATCCCCGAGCCGGCAGCGTGCGGGGACAGCCCGGGCACGGGGAAGGTGGCA
CGGGATCGCTTTCCTCTGAACGCTTCTCGCTGCTCTTTGAGCCTGCAGACACCTGGGGGGATACGGGGAA
AAAGCTGGATCATAACTCGACGTGCATACTTTAATTGGCTCCGGTGCCCGTCAGTGGGCAGAGCGCACAT
CGCCCACAGTCCCCGAGAAGTTGTGGGGAGGGGTCGGCAATTGAACCGGTGCCTAGAGAAGGTGGCGCGG
GGTAAACTGGGAAAGTGATGTCGTGTACTGGCTCCGCCTTTTTCCCGAGGGTGGGGGAGAACCGTATATA
AGTGCAGTAGTCGCCGTGAACGTTCTTTTTCGCAACGGGTTTGCCGCCAGAACACAGGTAAGTGCCGTGT
GTGGTTCCCGCGGGCCTGGCCTCTTTACGGGTTATGGCCCTTGCGTGCCTTGAATTACTTCCACCTGGCT
GCAGTACGTGATTCTTGATCCCGAGCTTCGGGTTGGAAGTGGGTGGGAGAGTTCGAGGCCTTGCGCTTAA
GGAGCCCCTTCGCCTCGTGCTTGAGTTGAGGCCTGGCCTGGGCGCTGGGGCCGCCGCGTGCGAATCTGGT
GGCACCTTCGCGCCTGTCTCGCTGCTTTCGATAAGTCTCTAGCCATTTAAAATTTTTGATGACCTGCTGC
GACGCTTTTTTTCTGGCAAGATAGTCTTGTAAATGCGGGCCAAGATCTGCACACTGGTATTTCGGTTTTT
GGGGCCGCGGGCGGCGACGGGGCCCGTGCGTCCCAGCGCACATGTTCGGCGAGGCGGGGCCTGCGAGCGC
GGCCACCGAGAATCGGACGGGGGTAGTCTCAAGCTGGCCGGCCTGCTCTGGTGCCTGGCCTCGCGCCGCC
GTGTATCGCCCCGCCCTGGGCGGCAAGGCTGGCCCGGTCGGCACCAGTTGCGTGAGCGGAAAGATGGCCG
CTTCCCGGCCCTGCTGCAGGGAGCTCAAAATGGAGGACGCGGCGCTCGGGAGAGCGGGCGGGTGAGTCAC
CCACACAAAGGAAAAGGGCCTTTCCGTCCTCAGCCGTCGCTTCATGTGACTCCACGGAGTACCGGGCGCC
GTCCAGGCACCTCGATTAGTTCTCGAGCTTTTGGAGTACGTCGTCTTTAGGTTGGGGGGAGGGGTTTTAT
GCGATGGAGTTTCCCCACACTGAGTGGGTGGAGACTGAAGTTAGGCCAGCTTGGCACTTGATGTAATTCT
CCTTGGAATTTGCCCTTTTTGAGTTTGGATCTTGGTTCATTCTCAAGCCTCAGACAGTGGTTCAAAGTTT
TTTTCTTCCATTTCAGGTGGATCCCAAGGGCAGATAAGTTTGTACAAAAAAGAGAGGTCCAAGTTTGTAC
AAAAAAGCAGGCTGATGCCACCATGTCTAGGCTGGACAAGAGCAAAGTCATAAACGGAGCTCTGGAATTA
CTCAATGGTGTCGGTATCGAAGGCCTGACGACAAGGAAACTCGCTCAAAAGCTGGGAGTTGAGCAGCCTA
CCCTGTACTGGCACGTGAAGAACAAGCGGGCCCTGCTCGATGCCCTGCCAATCGAGATGCTGGACAGGCA
TCATACCCACTTCTGCCCCCTGGAAGGCGAGTCATGGCAAGACTTTCTGCGGAACAACGCCAAGTCATAC
CGCTGTGCTCTCCTCTCACATCGCGACGGGGCTAAAGTGCATCTCGGCACCCGCCCAACAGAGAAACAGT
ACGAAACCCTGGAAAATCAGCTCGCGTTCCTGTGTCAGCAAGGCTTCTCCCTGGAGAACGCACTGTACGC
TCTGTCCGCCGTGGGCCACTTTACACTGGGCTGCGTATTGGAGGAACAGGAGCATCAAGTAGCAAAAGAG
GAAAGAGAGACACCTACCACCGATTCTATGCCCCCACTTCTGAGACAAGCAATTGAGCTGTTCGACCGGC
AGGGAGCCGAACCTGCCTTCCTTTTCGGCCTGGAACTAATCATATGTGGCCTGGAGAAACAGCTAAAGTG
CGAAAGCGGCGGGCCGACCGACGCCCTTGACGATTTTGACTTAGACATGCTCCCAGCCGATGCCCTTGAC
GATTTTGACCTTGACATGCTCCCCGGGTAAATACCCAGCTTTCTTGTACAAAGTGGTGCTTCCACTGGAT
TGTACAATTACCAACTGATCTAGAACCGGTCATGGCCGCAATAAAATATCTTTATTTTCATTACATCTGT
GTGTTGGTTTTTTGTGTGTTCGAACTAGATGCTGTCGACCGATGCGCTAGA
Features (pLannotate 1.2.2; 24 found; start..end, strand, type, name):
    600..1409    +  CDS            KanR: aminoglycoside phosphotransferase; aph(3')-Ia; confers resistance to kanamycin in bacteria or G418 (Geneticin®) in eukaryotes
   1564..2152    +  rep_origin     ori: high-copy-number ColE1/pMB1/pBR322/pUC origin of replication
   3276..3487    +  promoter       EF-1α core promoter: core promoter for human elongation factor EF-1α
   3488..4426    +  intron         EF-1α intron A: intron upstream of the start codon of human EF-1α
   4475..4849    +  CDS            BleoR: antibiotic-binding protein; Sh ble from Streptoalloteichus hindustanus; confers resistance to bleomycin, phleomycin, and Zeocin™
   4902..4950    +  polyA_signal   poly(A) signal: synthetic polyadenylation signal
   5579..5790    +  promoter       EF-1α core promoter: core promoter for human elongation factor EF-1α
   5791..6729    +  intron         EF-1α intron A: intron upstream of the start codon of human EF-1α
   7460..8353    +  CDS            ABI1 (fragment): P2C56_ARATH - Experimental evidence at protein level: Swiss-Prot protein existence level 1. Key component and repressor of the abscisic acid (ABA) signaling pathway that regulates numerous ABA responses, such as stomatal closure, osmotic water permeability of the plasma membrane (Pos), drought-induced resistance and rhizogenesis, response to glucose, high light stress, seed germination and inhibition of vegetative growth. During the stomatal closure regulation, modulates the inward calcium-channel permeability as well as the actin reorganization in guard cells in response to ABA. Involved in t
   8461..8509    +  polyA_signal   poly(A) signal: synthetic polyadenylation signal
   9146..9357    +  promoter       EF-1α core promoter: core promoter for human elongation factor EF-1α
   9358..10296   +  intron         EF-1α intron A: intron upstream of the start codon of human EF-1α
  10420..10444   +  protein_bind   attB1: mutant version of attB; recombination site for the Gateway® BP reaction BP Clonase™
  10675..11454   +  CDS            RELA (fragment): TF65_HUMAN - Also known as NFKB3. Experimental evidence at protein level: Swiss-Prot protein existence level 1. NF-kappa-B is a pleiotropic transcription factor present in almost all cell types and is the endpoint of a series of signal transduction events that are initiated by a vast array of stimuli related to many biological processes such as inflammation, immunity, differentiation, cell growth, tumorigenesis and apoptosis. NF-kappa-B is a homo- or heterodimeric complex formed by the Rel-like domain- containing proteins RELA/p65, RELB, NFKB1/p105, NFKB1/p50, REL and NFKB2/p52. The heterodime
  11473..12042   +  CDS            Rta AD: transcriptional activation domain from the human herpesvirus 4 (Epstein-Barr virus) replication and transcription activator Rta/BRLF1 (Hardwick et al., 1992; Chavez et al., 2015)
  12052..12582   +  CDS            PYL1 (fragment): PYL1_ARATH - Also known as RCAR12. Experimental evidence at protein level: Swiss-Prot protein existence level 1. Receptor for abscisic acid (ABA) required for ABA-mediated responses such as stomatal closure and germination inhibition. Inhibits the activity of group-A protein phosphatases type 2C (PP2Cs) when activated by ABA (PubMed:19407143, PubMed:19855379, PubMed:19893533, PubMed:19898420, PubMed:23844015, PubMed:21658606). Can be activated by both (-)-ABA and (+)-ABA (PubMed:23844015). From Arabidopsis thaliana (Mouse-ear cress).
  12583..12610   +  CDS            3xHA (fragment): three tandem HA epitope tags
  12671..12719   +  polyA_signal   poly(A) signal: synthetic polyadenylation signal
  13356..13567   +  promoter       EF-1α core promoter: core promoter for human elongation factor EF-1α
  13568..14506   +  intron         EF-1α intron A: intron upstream of the start codon of human EF-1α
  14550..14570   +  protein_bind   attB1: mutant version of attB; core recombination site for the Gateway® BP reaction BP Clonase™
  14583..15290   +  CDS            rtTA3: reverse tetracycline transactivator 3 activates expression from Tet-responsive promoters in the presence of doxycycline
  15293..15317   -  protein_bind   attB2: mutant version of attB; recombination site for the Gateway® BP reaction BP Clonase™
  15370..15418   +  polyA_signal   poly(A) signal: synthetic polyadenylation signal
