[The description below was written by a language model from this plasmid's Addgene catalogue record and pLannotate feature annotations shown in this document.]
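Description:
aCE106 is a 15.5 kb multi-gene plasmid for mammalian synthetic biology, described in its record as a "small molecule helper circuit." It is propagated in E. coli through a high-copy ColE1/pUC-type origin with kanamycin selection (KanR, aph(3')-Ia). The backbone is recorded only generically as plasmid DNA. No viral packaging elements or integration sites appear in the feature table.

The mammalian payload consists of four tandem, same-orientation transcription units. Each is driven by its own human EF-1α promoter (core promoter plus intron A) and ends in a synthetic poly(A) signal. The first expresses BleoR (Sh ble), which provides Zeocin selection in transfected cells. The second encodes PhlF-ABI, listed as "PhIF-ABI" in the record. Only the Arabidopsis ABI1 fragment was annotated, and the unannotated upstream region presumably holds the PhlF DNA-binding repressor portion. The third encodes VPR-Pyl1, a fusion in which the RELA/p65 and Epstein-Barr virus Rta activation domains of the VPR activator are joined to a PYL1 fragment, followed by a partial HA epitope tag. The fourth encodes rtTA3, the reverse tetracycline transactivator. Gateway attB scars around some of the coding sequences suggest recombination-based assembly.

Together these constitutively expressed parts give cells two small-molecule-responsive transcriptional inputs. Doxycycline lets rtTA3 activate Tet-responsive promoters. Abscisic acid induces ABI1–PYL1 dimerization, which would recruit the VPR activator to the PhlF DNA-binding domain and switch on promoters carrying PhlF operator sites. The responsive promoters themselves are not on this plasmid, which fits its helper role alongside separate circuit constructs. The associated work concerns synthetic symmetry breaking and programmable multicellular structure formation.
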