Addgene plasmid #204496: aCE106
Purpose: Small molecule helper circuit
Depositing lab: Ron Weiss. Depositing organization: Massachusetts Institute of Technology. Publication: Synthetic symmetry breaking and programmable multicellular structure formation. Wauford N, Patel A, Tordoff J, Enghuus C, Jin A, Toppen J, Kemp ML, Weiss R. Cell Syst. 2023 Sep 20;14(9):806-818.e5. doi: 10.1016/j.cels.2023.08.001. Epub 2023 Sep 8. PubMed 37689062.
Backbone
  Vector backbone: plasmid DNA
  Vector type: Mammalian Expression, Bacterial Expression, Synthetic Biology
  Selectable markers: Zeocin
Growth in bacteria
  Bacterial resistance: Kanamycin, 50 μg/mL
  Growth temperature: 37°C
  Growth strain: DH5alpha
  Copy number: Unknown
Gene/Insert 1
  Gene/Insert name: rtTA3
  Promoter: hEF1a
  Cloning method: Unknown
  Sequencing primers: 5′ CTAAAGTGCATCTCGGCACC
Gene/Insert 2
  Gene/Insert name: PhIF-ABI
  Promoter: hEF1a
  Cloning method: Unknown
  Sequencing primers: 5′ CAGGTAAGTGCCGTGTGTG
Gene/Insert 3
  Gene/Insert name: VPR-Pyl1
  Promoter: hEF1a
  Cloning method: Unknown
  Sequencing primers: 5′ CAGGTAAGTGCCGTGTGTG
Terms and licenses: Academic/Nonprofit Terms; Industry Terms: Not Available to Industry
How to cite: aCE106 was a gift from Ron Weiss (Addgene plasmid # 204496 ; http://n2t.net/addgene:204496 ; RRID:Addgene_204496)
